Addgene plasmid #147323: pnYC-NpM-DmOskar-PC_Q
Purpose: Bacterial Expression of DmOskar-PC
Depositing lab: Elisa Izaurralde. Depositing organization: Max Planck Institute for Developmental Biology.
Backbone
  Vector backbone: Unknown
  Vector type: Bacterial Expression
Growth in bacteria
  Bacterial resistance: Chloramphenicol, 25 μg/mL
  Growth temperature: 37°C
  Growth strain: DH5alpha
  Copy number: Low Copy
Gene/Insert
  Gene/Insert name: DmOskar-PC
  Species: D. melanogaster (fly)
  Entrez Gene: osk (a.k.a. Dmel_CG10901, CG10901, Dm-osk, Dmel\CG10901, OSK, Osk, Oskar, norka)
  Cloning method: Unknown
Terms and licenses: Academic/Nonprofit Terms; Industry Terms: Not Available to Industry
Depositor comments: ORF extracted from NCBI:NM_206464.1 isoform C Plasmids from this collection were made available to the research community and donated after the lab closed. Please note that the sequence provided by the depositing laboratory may be theoretical/predicted or based on Sanger sequencing results. There may be discrepancies between sequencing results obtained by Addgene and the depositor sequence. If an Addgene verified sequence is not available, please contact before placing your order to request that our lab fully sequence the plasmid.
How to cite: pnYC-NpM-DmOskar-PC_Q was a gift from Elisa Izaurralde (Addgene plasmid # 147323 ; http://n2t.net/addgene:147323 ; RRID:Addgene_147323)
