[The description below was written by a language model from this plasmid's Addgene catalogue record and pLannotate feature annotations shown in this document.]
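Description:
pnYC-NpM-DmOskar-PC_Q is a bacterial expression plasmid for producing Drosophila melanogaster Oskar (isoform C, per the depositor's note on the source ORF) in E. coli. The catalogue lists the backbone as unknown, but the feature table shows a pACYC-like architecture. It has a p15A origin of replication, a chloramphenicol acetyltransferase gene driven by its own cat promoter, and scattered fragments of a disrupted tetracycline resistance gene and its promoter flanking the expression cassette. Selection is therefore by chloramphenicol, and the plasmid is recorded as low copy. Because p15A is compatible with ColE1-type origins, vectors of this kind can be maintained alongside a second plasmid for co-expression of protein partners, although the record does not state that this was the intended use here. Short annotated fragments of an RSF origin, IS1 and resD are most likely backbone remnants or partial homology matches rather than functional parts.

The expression cassette consists of a T7 promoter followed by a lac operator, so transcription depends on T7 RNA polymerase in a suitable host and can be induced with IPTG. A phage T7 gene 10 ribosome binding site drives translation. The first coding element is maltose binding protein lacking its signal sequence, which remains cytosolic and serves as an N-terminal solubility and affinity tag. It lies upstream of the osk coding sequence, an arrangement consistent with an MBP-Oskar fusion, although the record does not describe the linker between the two. A short fragment annotated as a T7 gene 10B-derived sequence lies just before the T7 terminator. The construct is suited to recombinant production of MBP-tagged Oskar, a germ plasm organiser needed for posterior localisation of nanos.
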