Features (pLannotate 1.2.2; 18 found; start..end, strand, type, name):
    739..834     -  CDS            resD (fragment): REDF_ECOLI - Also known as D. Protein inferred from homology: Swiss-Prot protein existence level 3. Acts as a repressor of transcription and as a site-specific resolvase that cleaves at the RfsF site. From Escherichia coli (strain K12).
    824..881     +  CDS            TcR (fragment): tetracycline efflux protein; tet; confers resistance to tetracycline
    878..971     -  CDS            TcR (fragment): tetracycline efflux protein; tet; confers resistance to tetracycline
   1475..2375    -  CDS            TcR (fragment): tetracycline efflux protein; tet; confers resistance to tetracycline
   2402..2420    +  promoter       T7 promoter: promoter for bacteriophage T7 RNA polymerase
   2421..2445    +  protein_bind   lac operator: The lac repressor binds to the lac operator to inhibit transcription in E. coli. This inhibition can be relieved by adding lactose or isopropyl-β-D-thiogalactopyranoside (IPTG). lac repressor encoded by lacI
   2460..2482    +  RBS            RBS: efficient ribosome binding site from bacteriophage T7 gene 10 (Olins and Rangwala, 1989)
   2493..3589    +  CDS            MBP (fragment): maltose binding protein from E. coli; malE (mutated); This version of the gene does not encode a signal sequence, so MBP will remain in the cytosol.
   3635..5038    +  CDS            osk (fragment): OSKA_DROME - Experimental evidence at protein level: Swiss-Prot protein existence level 1. Organizes the germ plasm and directs localization of the posterior determinant nanos. Oskar protein is required to keep nos RNA and staufen protein at the posterior pole. From Drosophila melanogaster (Fruit fly).
   5055..5104    +  CDS            SET1 (fragment): solubility-enhancement tag derived from T7 phage gene 10B
   5112..5159    +  terminator     T7 terminator: transcription terminator for bacteriophage T7 RNA polymerase
   5182..5286    -  CDS            TcR (fragment): tetracycline efflux protein; tet; confers resistance to tetracycline
   5334..5362    -  promoter       tet promoter: E. coli promoter for tetracycline efflux protein gene
   5474..6019    +  rep_origin     p15A ori: Plasmids containing the medium-copy-number p15A origin of replication can be propagated in E. coli cells that contain a second plasmid with the ColE1 origin.
   6107..6162    +  rep_origin     RSF ori (fragment): Plasmids containing the RSF 1030 origin of replication can be propagated in E. coli cells that contain additional plasmids with compatible origins.
   6281..6424    -  mobile_element IS1 (fragment): prokaryotic transposable element IS1
   6545..6647    +  promoter       cat promoter: promoter of the E. coli cat gene encoding chloramphenicol acetyltransferase
   6648..441     +  CDS            CmR (across the origin): chloramphenicol acetyltransferase; cat; confers resistance to chloramphenicol
>Addgene plasmid #147323 | pnYC-NpM-DmOskar-PC_Q | depositor full sequence | sequence record 289770 | Full Sequence
GGTATGGCAATGAAAGACGGTGAGCTGGTGATATGGGATAGTGTTCACCCTTGTTACACCGTTTTCCATG
AGCAAACTGAAACGTTTTCATCGCTCTGGAGTGAATACCACGACGATTTCCGGCAGTTTCTACACATATA
TTCGCAAGATGTGGCGTGTTACGGTGAAAACCTGGCCTATTTCCCTAAAGGGTTTATTGAGAATATGTTT
TTCGTCTCAGCCAATCCCTGGGTGAGTTTCACCAGTTTTGATTTAAACGTGGCCAATATGGACAACTTCT
TCGCCCCCGTTTTCACCATGGGCAAATATTATACGCAAGGCGACAAGGTGCTGATGCCGCTGGCGATTCA
GGTTCATCATGCCGTCTGTGATGGCTTCCATGTCGGCAGAATGCTTAATGAATTACAACAGTACTGCGAT
GAGTGGCAGGGCGGGGCGTAATTTTTTTAAGGCAGTTATTGGTGCCCTTAAACGCCTGGTGCTACGCCTG
AATAAGTGATAATAAGCGGATGAATGGCAGAAATTCGAAAGCAAATTCGACCCGGTCGTCGGTTCAGGGC
AGGGTCGTTAAATAGCCGCTTATGTCTATTGCTGGTTTACCGGTTTATTGACTACCGGAAGCAGTGTGAC
CGTGTGCTTCTCAAATGCCTGAGGCCAGTTTGCTCAGGCTCTCCCCGTGGAGGTAATAATTGACGATATG
ATCATTTATTCTGCCTCCCAGAGCCTGATAAAAACGGTTAGCGCTTCGTTAATACAGATGTAGGTGTTCC
ACAGGGTAGCCAGCAGCATCCTGCGATGCAGATCCGGAACATAATGGTGCAGGGCGCTTGTTTCGGCGTG
GGTATGGTGGCAGGCCCCGTGGCCGGGGGACTGTTGGGCGCTGCCGGCACCTGTCCTACGAGTTGCATGA
TAAAGAAGACAGTCATAAGTGCGGCGACGATAGTCATGCCCCGCGCCCACCGGAAGGAGCTACCGGACAG
CGGTGCGGACTGTTGTAACTCAGAATAAGAAATGAGGCCGCTCATGGCGTTGACTCTCAGTCATAGTATC
GTGGTATCACCGGTTGGTTCCACTCTCTGTTGCGGGCAACTTCAGCAGCACGTAGGGGACTTCCGCGTTT
CCAGACTTTACGAAACACGGAAACCGAAGACCATTCATGTTGTTGCTCAGGTCGCAGACGTTTTGCAGCA
GCAGTCGCTTCACGTTCGCTCGCGTATCGGTGATTCATTCTGCTAACCAGTAAGGCAACCCCGCCAGCCT
AGCCGGGTCCTCAACGACAGGAGCACGATCATGCGCACCCGTGGCCAGGACCCAACGCTGCCCGAGATGC
GCCGCGTGCGGCTGCTGGAGATGGCGGACGCGATGGATATGTTCTGCCAAGGGTTGGTTTGCGCATTCAC
AGTTCTCCGCAAGAATTGATTGGCTCCAATTCTTGGAGTGGTGAATCCGTTAGCGAGGTGCCGCCGGCTT
CCATTCAGGTCGAGGTGGCCCGGCTCCATGCACCGCGACGCAACGCGGGGAGGCAGACAAGGTATAGGGC
GGCGCCTACAATCCATGCCAACCCGTTCCATGTGCTCGCCGAGGCGGCATAAATCGCCGTGACGATCAGC
GGTCCAGTGATCGAAGTTAGGCTGGTAAGAGCCGCGAGCGATCCTTGAAGCTGTCCCTGATGGTCGTCAT
CTACCTGCCTGGACAGCATGGCCTGCAACGCGGGCATCCCGATGCCGCCGGAAGCGAGAAGAATCATAAT
GGGGAAGGCCATCCAGCCTCGCGTCGCGAACGCCAGCAAGACGTAGCCCAGCGCGTCGGCCGCCATGCCG
GCGATAATGGCCTGCTTCTCGCCGAAACGTTTGGTGGCGGGACCAGTGACGAAGGCTTGAGCGAGGGCGT
GCAAGATTCCGAATACCGCAAGCGACAGGCCGATCATCGTCGCGCTCCAGCGAAAGCGGTCCTCGCCGAA
AATGACCCAGAGCGCTGCCGGCACCTGTCCTACGAGTTGCATGATAAAGAAGACAGTCATAAGTGCGGCG
ACGATAGTCATGCCCCGCGCCCACCGGAAGGAGCTGACTGGGTTGAAGGCTCTCAAGGGCATCGGTCGAC
GCTCTCCCTTATGCGACTCCTGCATTAGGAAGCAGCCCAGTAGTAGGTTGAGGCCGTTGAGCACCGCCGC
CGCAAGGAATGGTGCATGCAAGGAGATGGCGCCCAACAGTCCCCCGGCCACGGGGCCTGCCACCATACCC
ACGCCGAAACAAGCGCTCATGAGCCCGAAGTGGCGAGCCCGATCTTCCCCATCGGTGATGTCGGCGATAT
AGGCGCCAGCAACCGCACCTGTGGCGCCGGTGATGCCGGCCACGATGCGTCCGGCGTAGAGGATCAGACT
AAGATCTCGATCCCGCGAAATTAATACGACTCACTATAGGGGAATTGTGAGCGGATAACAATTCCCCACT
AGTAATAATTTTGTTTAACTTTAAGAAGGAGATATACCATGGAAACTGAAGAAGGTAAACTGGTAATCTG
GATTAACGGCGATAAAGGCTATAACGGTCTCGCTGAAGTCGGTAAGAAATTCGAGAAAGATACCGGAATT
AAAGTCACCGTTGAGCATCCGGATAAACTGGAAGAGAAATTCCCACAGGTTGCGGCAACTGGCGATGGCC
CTGACATTATCTTCTGGGCACACGACCGCTTTGGTGGCTACGCTCAATCTGGCCTGTTGGCTGAAATCAC
CCCGGACAAAGCGTTCCAGGACAAGCTGTATCCGTTTACCTGGGATGCCGTACGTTACAACGGCAAGCTG
ATTGCTTACCCGATCGCTGTTGAAGCGTTATCGCTGATTTATAACAAAGACCTGCTGCCGAACCCGCCAA
AAACCTGGGAAGAGATCCCGGCGCTGGATAAAGAACTGAAAGCGAAAGGTAAGAGCGCCCTGATGTTCAA
CCTGCAAGAACCGTACTTCACCTGGCCGCTGATTGCTGCTGACGGGGGTTATGCGTTCAAGTATGAAAAC
GGCAAGTACGACATTAAAGACGTGGGCGTGGATAACGCTGGCGCGAAAGCGGGTCTGACCTTCCTGGTTG
ACCTGATTAAAAACAAACACATGAATGCAGACACCGATTACTCCATCGCAGAAGCTGCCTTTAATAAAGG
CGAAACAGCGATGACCATCAACGGCCCGTGGGCATGGTCCAACATCGACACCAGCAAAGTGAATTATGGT
GTAACGGTACTGCCGACCTTCAAGGGTCAACCATCCAAACCGTTCGTTGGCGTGCTGAGCGCAGGTATTA
ACGCCGCCAGTCCGAACAAAGAGCTGGCAAAAGAGTTCCTCGAAAACTATCTGCTGACTGATGAAGGTCT
GGAAGCGGTTAATAAAGACAAACCGCTGGGTGCCGTAGCGCTGAAGTCTTACGAGGAAGAGTTGGCGAAA
GATCCACGTATTGCCGCCACGATGGAAAACGCCCAGAAAGGTGAAATCATGCCGAACATCCCGCAGATGT
CCGCTTTCTGGTATGCCGTGCGTACTGCGGTGATCAACGCCGCCAGCGGTCGTCAGACTGTCGATGAAGC
CCTTAAAGACGCGCAGACTGGTACCGGCAGCGGCCTGGAAGTTCTGTTCCAGGGGCCCCATATGATGACC
ATCATCGAGAGCAACTATATATCCGTGCGCGAGGAATATCCCGATATAGATAGTGAGGTGCGCGCCATAT
TGCTGAGCCACGCCCAGAATGGAATCACGATATCGAGCATCAAGAGTGAATATCGAAAACTGACGGGCAA
TCCATTTCCACTGCACGACAACGTGACGGATTTCCTGCTGACCATTCCCAATGTGACCGCTGAGTGCAGC
GAGTCCGGTAAGCGGATCTTCAACCTGAAAGCGAGCCTGAAGAACGGTCACCTCCTGGATATGGTGCTCA
ACCAGAAAGAGCGCACCAGCGACTACAGCAGCGGAGCTCCGTCCCTGGAGAACATACCACGAGCACCTCC
ACGCTACTGGAAGAATCCCTTCAAACGGAGGGCTCTGTCCCAGCTGAACACCAGCCCGAGGACCGTGCCC
AAGATAACGGATGAAAAGACCAAGGATATCGCCACCAGGCCGGTTTCGCTGCATCAAATGGCCAATGAGG
CAGCGGAGTCGAACTGGTGCTACCAGGATAATTGGAAGCATCTCAACAATTTCTACCAGCAAGCCAGCGT
AAATGCGCCAAAAATGCCAGTACCCATCAACATCTACAGCCCCGATGCCCCAGAGGAACCAATCAATTTG
GCTCCACCTGGGCATCAGCCAAGCTGCAGAACCCAAAGCCAGAAAACCGAACCGACTGAAAACCGCCATT
TGGGCATCTTTGTGCATCCATTTAACGGCATGAACATAATGAAGAGACGCCACGAAATGACGCCCACGCC
AACGATTTTAACCAGTGGAACCTACAACGATTCTCTGCTGACGATTAACTCGGATTACGATGCCTATCTG
CTGGACTTTCCGCTTATGGGCGATGATTTTATGCTATATCTCGCCCGAATGGAGCTAAAATGCCGATTTA
GGCGTCACGAACGCGTCCTGCAGTCAGGACTTTGTGTATCCGGACTGACGATCAATGGCGCCCGAAATCG
TTTAAAAAGAGTCCAATTACCCGAGGGTACTCAGATCATCGTCAATATCGGATCGGTGGACATTATGCGC
GGCAAGCCTTTGGTTCAGATCGAGCACGATTTTCGGCTACTGATCAAGGAGATGCACAATATGCGATTGG
TGCCGATTCTAACAAATCTTGCACCGCTGGGCAACTATTGTCACGATAAGGTATTATGTGACAAAATCTA
CCGATTCAACAAGTTTATCCGAAGCGAATGCTGTCACCTAAAGGTCATCGACATACACTCCTGTCTAATC
AACGAAAGGGGCGTGGTGCGATTTGATTGCTTTCAGGCCTCACCACGCCAAGTCACCGGTTCCAAGGAAC
CCTATCTGTTCTGGAACAAAATCGGTCGGCAGCGCGTACTGCAAGTTATTGAAACGAGTCTGGAGTATTA
ACCTAGGAGATCCGGCTGCTAACAAAGCCCGAAAGGAAGCTGAGTTGGCTGCTGCCACCGCTGAGCAATA
ACTAGCATAACCCCTTGGGGCCTCTAAACGGGTCTTGAGGGGTTTTTTGCTGAAAGGAGGAACTATATCC
GGATATCCCGCAAGAGGCCCGGCAGTACCGGCATAACCAAGCCTATGCCTACAGCATCCAGGGTGACGGT
GCCGAGGATGACGATGAGCGCATTGTTAGATTTCATACACGGTGCCTGACTGCGTTAGCAATTTAACTGT
GATAAACTACCGCATTAAAGCTTATCGATGATAAGCTGTCAAACATGAGAATTACAACTTATATCGTATG
GGGCTGACTTCAGGTGCTACATTTGAAGAGATAAATTGCACTGAAATCAAGAAATATTTTATCTGATTAA
TAAGATGATCTTCTTGAGATCGTTTTGGTCTGCGCGTAATCTCTTGCTCTGAAAACGAAAAAACCGCCTT
GCAGGGCGGTTTTTCGAAGGTTCTCTGAGCTACCAACTCTTTGAACCGAGGTAACTGGCTTGGAGGAGCG
CAGTCACCAAAACTTGTCCTTTCAGTTTAGCCTTAACCGGCGCATGACTTCAAGACTAACTCCTCTAAAT
CAATTACCAGTGGCTGCTGCCAGTGGTGCTTTTGCATGTCTTTCCGGGTTGGACTCAAGACGATAGTTAC
CGGATAAGGCGCAGCGGTCGGACTGAACGGGGGGTTCGTGCATACAGTCCAGCTTGGAGCGAACTGCCTA
CCCGGAACTGAGTGTCAGGCGTGGAATGAGACAAACGCGGCCATAACAGCGGAATGACACCGGTAAACCG
AAAGGCAGGAACAGGAGAGCGCACGAGGGAGCCGCCAGGGGGAAACGCCTGGTATCTTTATAGTCCTGTC
GGGTTTCGCCACCACTGATTTGAGCGTCAGATTTCGTGATGCTTGTCAGGGGGGCGGAGCCTATGGAAAA
ACGGCTTTGCCGCGGCCCTCTCACTTCCCTGTTAAGTATCTTCCTGGCATCTTCCAGGAAATCTCCGCCC
CGTTCGTAAGCCATTTCCGCTCGCCGCAGTCGAACGACCGAGCGTAGCGAGTCAGTGAGCGAGGAAGCGG
AATATATCCTGTATCACATATTCTGCTGACGCACCGGTGCAGCCTTTTTTCTCCTGCCACATGAAGCACT
TCACTGACACCCTCATCAGTGCCAACATAGTAAGCCAGTATACACTCCCCTAGCGCTGATGTCCGGCGGT
GCTTTTGCCGTTACGCACCACCCCGTCAGTAGCTGAACAGGAGGGACAGCTGATAGAAACAGAAGCCACT
GGAGCACCTCAAAAACACCATCATACACTAAATCAGTAAGTTGGCAGCATCACCCGACGCACTTTGCGCC
GAATAAATACCTGTGACGGAAGATCACTTCGCAGAATAAATAAATCCTGGTGTCCCTGTTGATACCGGGA
AGCCCTGGGCCAACTTTTGGCGAAAATGAGACGTTGATCGGCACGTAAGAGGTTCCAACTTTCACCATAA
TGAAATAAGATCACTACCGGGCGTATTTTTTGAGTTATCGAGATTTTCAGGAGCTAAGGAAGCTAAAATG
GAGAAAAAAATCACTGGATATACCACCGTTGATATATCCCAATGGCATCGTAAAGAACATTTTGAGGCAT
TTCAGTCAGTTGCTCAATGTACCTATAACCAGACCGTTCAGCTGGATATTACGGCCTTTTTAAAGACCGT
AAAGAAAAATAAGCACAAGTTTTATCCGGCCTTTATTCACATTCTTGCCCGCCTGATGAATGCTCATCCG
GAATTC
